>Addgene plasmid #8973 | pcDNA3-FLAG-Fos DD T325A T331A | addgene partial sequence | sequence record 17502 | 8973 with BGH-rev
CTATAGAATAGGGCCCTCTAGATGCATGCTCGAGCGGCCGCCAGTGTGATGGATATCTGCAGAATTCCTC
GAGGGAAGACGTGTTTCTCCTCTCTGTAATGCACCAGCTCAGTCAGTGCCGGCTGCCCTGCCTTCTCTGA
CTGCTCACAGGGCTAGCAGTGTGGGGTCGCTCAGTGAGTCAGAGGAGGGCTCGTTGCTGCTGTCGCCCTT
TCGGTGGGCAGCTGCGCAGCTAGGGAAGGAGTCAGCCTCGGGGTAGGTGAAGACAAAGGAAGACGTATAG
GTAGTGCAGCTGGGAGCGCAGGTGACAACGGGAGCGCACAGGGGCTCCAGCTCTGTGACCATGGGCCCCA
TCCCCAGGGAACTGCTGTGCAGAGGCTCCCAGTCTGCTGCATAGAAGGAACCAGACAGGTCCACATCTGG
CACAGAGCGGGCAGTCTCCGAGCCACTGGGCCTAGATGATGCCGGAAACAAGAAGTCATCAAAGGGTTCA
GCCTTCAGCTCCATGTTGCTAATGTTCTTGACCGGCTCCAAGGATGGCTTGGGCTCAGGGTCATTGAGAA
GAGGCAGGGTGAAGGCCTCCTCAGACTCTGGGGTGGTAGCCTCAGGCAGACCCCCAGTCAAGTCCAGGGA
GGTCACAGACATCTCCTCTGGGAAGCCCAGGTCATTGGGGATCTTGCAGGCAGGTCGGTGGGCTGCCAAA
ATAAACTCCAGTTTTTCCTTCTCTTTCAGTAGATTGGCAATCTCGGTCTGCAACGCAGACTTCTCGTCTT
CAAGTTGATCTGTCTCCGCTTGGAGCGTATCTGTCAGCTCCCTCCTCCGATTCCGGCACTTGGCTGCAGC
CATCTTATTCCTTTCCCTTCGGATTCTCCGTTTCTCTTCCTCTTCAGGAGATAGCTGCTCTACTTTGCCC
CTTCTGCCGATGCTCTGCGCTCTGCCGCC
