>Addgene plasmid #8973 | pcDNA3-FLAG-Fos DD T325A T331A | addgene partial sequence | sequence record 17503 | 8973 with CMV-F
TCTACTAGAGAACCCACTGCTTACTGGCTTATCGAAATTAATACGACTCACTATAGGGAGACCCAAGCTT
GGTACCGAGCTCGGATCCACTAGTAACGGCCGCCAGTGTGCTGGAATTCACCATGGACTACAAAGACGAT
GACGACAAGTTCTCGGGTTTCAACGCGGACTACGAGGCGTCATCCTCCCGCTGCAGTAGCGCCTCCCCGG
CCGGGGACAGCCTTTCCTACTACCATTCCCCAGCCGACTCCTTCTCCAGCATGGGCTCCCCTGTCAACAC
ACAGGACTTTTGCGCAGATCTGTCCGTCTCTAGTGCCAACTTTATCCCCACGGTGACAGCCATCTCCACC
AGCCCAGACCTGCAGTGGCTGGTGCAGCCCACTCTGGTCTCCTCCGTGGCCCCATCGCAGACCAGAGCGC
CCCATCCTTACGGACTCCCCACCCCGTCGACCGGGGCTTACGCCAGAGCGGGAGTGGTGAAGACCATGTC
AGGCGGCAGAGCGCAGAGCATCGGCAGAAGGGGCAAAGTAGAGCAGCTATCTCCTGAAGAGGAAGAGAAA
CGGAGAATCCGAAGGGAAAGGAATAAGATGGCTGCAGCCAAGTGCCGGAATCGGAGGAGGGAGCTGACAG
ATACGCTCCAAGCGGAGACAGATCAACTTGAAGACGAGAAGTCTGCGTTGCAGACCGAGATTGCCAATCT
ACTGAAAGAGAAGGAAAAACTGGAGTTTATTTTGGCAGCCCACCGACCTGCCTGCAAGATCCCCAATGAC
CTGGGCTTCCCAGAGGAGATGTCTGTGACCTCCCTGGACTTGACTGGGGGTCTGCCTGAGGCTACCACCC
CAGAGTCTGAGGAGGCCTTCACCCTGC
