[The description below was written by a language model from this plasmid's Addgene catalogue record.]
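Description:
pcDNA3-FLAG-Fos DD T325A T331A is a mammalian expression plasmid built on a pcDNA3.1-type backbone of about 5.4 kb. It is propagated as a high-copy plasmid in E. coli under ampicillin selection. It also carries a neomycin resistance marker, so transfected mammalian cells can be selected with G418. The record does not name the promoter. pcDNA3-series vectors normally drive the insert from the CMV immediate-early promoter, and the listed T7 sequencing primer fits the T7 promoter site that lies just upstream of the polylinker in these backbones. No feature table was supplied, so these backbone elements are inferred from the vector family rather than confirmed for this construct.

The insert is rat c-Fos (Fos), about 1.2 kb, cloned into the EcoRI site, which is retained at both ends. A FLAG epitope fused to the N terminus allows detection or immunoprecipitation with anti-FLAG antibodies. The coding sequence carries four substitutions. S362D and S374D, the "DD" of the name, replace two C-terminal serines with aspartate, a change commonly used to mimic constitutive phosphorylation. T325A and T331A replace two threonines with alanine, which cannot be phosphorylated.

The associated study concerns how immediate early gene products interpret the duration of ERK signalling. In that context, the plasmid appears intended for expressing a c-Fos variant in cultured mammalian cells that combines phosphomimetic changes at the serine sites with blocked phosphorylation at the two threonines. Such a variant lets the contribution of each set of sites to c-Fos behaviour be tested separately. The record itself does not describe specific assays or outcomes.
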