Addgene plasmid #8973: pcDNA3-FLAG-Fos DD T325A T331A
Depositing lab: John Blenis. Depositing organization: Harvard Medical School. Publication: Molecular interpretation of ERK signal duration by immediate early gene products. Murphy LO, Smith S, Chen RH, Fingar DC, Blenis J. Nat Cell Biol. 2002 Aug . 4(8):556-64. 10.1038/ncb822 PubMed 12134156.
Backbone
  Vector backbone: pcDNA3.1
  Backbone size w/o insert (bp): 5400
  Vector type: Mammalian Expression
  Selectable markers: Neomycin (select with G418)
Growth in bacteria
  Bacterial resistance: Ampicillin, 100 μg/mL
  Growth temperature: 37°C
  Growth strain: DH5alpha
  Copy number: High Copy
Gene/Insert
  Gene/Insert name: c-Fos (alt name: Fos)
  Species: R. norvegicus (rat)
  Insert size (bp): 1200
  Mutation: S362D, S374D, T325A, T331A
  Entrez Gene: Fos (a.k.a. c-fos)
  Tag / fusion protein: FLAG (N terminal on insert)
  Cloning method: Restriction Enzyme; 5′ cloning site EcoRI (not destroyed); 3′ cloning site EcoRI (not destroyed)
  Sequencing primers: 5′ T7
Terms and licenses: Academic/Nonprofit Terms; Industry Terms: Not Available to Industry
How to cite: pcDNA3-FLAG-Fos DD T325A T331A was a gift from John Blenis (Addgene plasmid # 8973 ; http://n2t.net/addgene:8973 ; RRID:Addgene_8973)
